Addgene plasmid #180648: pLVX-mCherry-SPASTIN, F124D
Purpose: Lentiviral expression vector for SPASTIN. Has F124D mutation. Used for generating cell lines. Has N-terminal mCherry tag. Dox-inducible. SPASTIN starts on M87. Internal ID: WISP20-44.
Depositing lab: Wesley Sundquist. Depositing organization: University of Utah. Publication: Comprehensive analysis of the human ESCRT-III-MIT domain interactome reveals new cofactors for cytokinetic abscission. Wenzel DM, Mackay DR, Skalicky JJ, Paine EL, Miller MS, Ullman KS, Sundquist WI. Elife. 2022 Sep 15;11:e77779. doi: 10.7554/eLife.77779. PubMed 36107470.
Backbone
  Vector backbone: pLVX
  Backbone manufacturer: Clontech
  Vector type: Mammalian Expression, Lentiviral
  Selectable markers: Puromycin
Growth in bacteria
  Bacterial resistance: Ampicillin, 100 μg/mL
  Growth temperature: 37°C
  Growth strain: NEB Stable
  Copy number: Unknown
Gene/Insert
  Gene/Insert name: SPASTIN
  Species: H. sapiens (human)
  Mutation: Starts at M87, F124D mutation, has siRNA resistance to GAACAGUGUGAAAGAGCUA
  Tag / fusion protein: mCherry (N terminal on backbone)
Terms and licenses: Academic/Nonprofit Terms; Industry Terms: Not Available to Industry
Depositor comments: Read the preprint on bioRxiv: https://www.biorxiv.org/content/10.1101/2022.02.09.477148v1
How to cite: pLVX-mCherry-SPASTIN, F124D was a gift from Wesley Sundquist (Addgene plasmid # 180648 ; http://n2t.net/addgene:180648 ; RRID:Addgene_180648)
