[The description below was written by a language model from this plasmid's Addgene catalogue record and pLannotate feature annotations shown in this document.]
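Description:
pLVX-mCherry-SPASTIN, F124D is a roughly 10 kb HIV-1-based lentiviral expression plasmid built on the Clontech pLVX backbone and intended for generating stable, doxycycline-inducible mammalian cell lines. In bacteria it is maintained through a high-copy ColE1/pUC-type origin and selected with ampicillin via the β-lactamase gene. The viral portion is bounded by two HIV-1 LTRs, both annotated as truncated, and contains the Ψ packaging signal with an adjoining gag fragment, the Rev response element for Rev-dependent nuclear export of the genomic RNA, and the cPPT/CTS element, which aids nuclear import and transduction efficiency. Fragments matching nef and Rev are residual viral sequence flanking these elements rather than functional genes.

The payload is driven by the tight TRE promoter, seven tet operators upstream of a minimal CMV promoter, so expression depends on a Tet transactivator that is not annotated on this plasmid and presumably has to be provided by the target cells. This promoter controls an mCherry coding sequence followed directly by human SPASTIN (SPAST), giving an N-terminally red-fluorescent fusion. The SPASTIN sequence begins at M87, carries the F124D substitution, and has been made resistant to a specific siRNA, which would allow the mutant to be expressed while the endogenous protein is depleted. Downstream, a mouse PGK promoter drives the puromycin N-acetyltransferase gene for selection of transduced cells, and a WPRE ahead of the 3' LTR enhances transcript stability and expression. The associated study concerns interactions between human ESCRT-III proteins and MIT domains and their cofactors in cytokinetic abscission; the record does not state the specific functional effect of F124D.
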