Features (pLannotate 1.2.2; 24 found; start..end, strand, type, name):
    377..634     +  LTR            5' LTR (truncated): truncated 5' long terminal repeat (LTR) from HIV-1
    681..806     +  misc_feature   HIV-1 Ψ: packaging signal of human immunodeficiency virus type 1
    790..1128    +  CDS            HIV-1 gag (fragment): gag protein from human immunodeficiency virus 1; gag
   1303..1536    +  misc_feature   RRE: The Rev response element (RRE) of HIV-1 allows for Rev-dependent mRNA export from the nucleus to the cytoplasm.
   1913..2013    +  CDS            Rev (fragment): human immunodeficiency virus 1 (HIV-1) Rev protein; rev; enhances nuclear export of unspliced and incompletely spliced viral mRNAs
   2028..2143    +  misc_feature   cPPT/CTS: central polypurine tract and central termination sequence of HIV-1 (lacking the first T)
   2206..2520    +  promoter       tight TRE promoter: Tet-responsive promoter PTight, consisting of seven tet operator sequences followed by the minimal CMV promoter
   2540..3247    +  CDS            mCherry: mCherry is a basic (constitutively fluorescent) red fluorescent protein published in 2004, derived from Discosoma sp.. It is reported to be a very rapidly-maturing monomer with low acid sensitivity.
   3254..4843    +  CDS            SPAST (fragment): SPAST_HUMAN - Also known as ADPSP, FSP2, KIAA1083 From Homo sapiens (Human).
   4857..5203    +  promoter       PGK promoter (fragment): mouse phosphoglycerate kinase 1 promoter
   5196..5321    +  promoter       PGK promoter (fragment): mouse phosphoglycerate kinase 1 promoter
   5342..5941    +  CDS            PuroR: puromycin N-acetyltransferase; pac from Streptomyces alboniger; confers resistance to puromycin
   5958..6546    +  misc_feature   WPRE: woodchuck hepatitis virus posttranscriptional regulatory element
   6563..7081    +  CDS            nef (fragment): NEF_HV1BR - Experimental evidence at protein level: Swiss-Prot protein existence level 1. Extracellular Nef protein targets CD4(+) T-lymphocytes for apoptosis by interacting with CXCR4 surface receptors (PubMed:14990729). From Human immunodeficiency virus type 1 group M subtype B (isolate BRU/LAI) (HIV-1).
   7129..7386    +  LTR            5' LTR (truncated): truncated 5' long terminal repeat (LTR) from HIV-1
   7538..7554    -  protein_bind   lac operator: The lac repressor binds to the lac operator to inhibit transcription in E. coli. This inhibition can be relieved by adding lactose or isopropyl-β-D-thiogalactopyranoside (IPTG). lac repressor encoded by lacI
   7562..7592    -  promoter       lac promoter: promoter for the E. coli lac operon
   7607..7628    -  protein_bind   CAP binding site: CAP binding activates transcription in the presence of cAMP. E. coli catabolite activator protein
   7641..7733    -  CDS            lacI (fragment): lac repressor; lacI; The lac repressor binds to the lac operator to inhibit transcription in E. coli. This inhibition can be relieved by adding lactose or isopropyl-β-D-thiogalactopyranoside (IPTG).
   7916..8504    -  rep_origin     ori: high-copy-number ColE1/pMB1/pBR322/pUC origin of replication
   8675..9535    -  CDS            AmpR: β-lactamase; bla; confers resistance to ampicillin, carbenicillin, and related antibiotics
   9536..9640    -  promoter       AmpR promoter: bla
   9688..9822    +  polyA_signal   SV40 poly(A) signal: SV40 polyadenylation signal
   9989..329     +  CDS            nef (fragment) (across the origin): NEF_HV1BR - Experimental evidence at protein level: Swiss-Prot protein existence level 1. Extracellular Nef protein targets CD4(+) T-lymphocytes for apoptosis by interacting with CXCR4 surface receptors (PubMed:14990729). From Human immunodeficiency virus type 1 group M subtype B (isolate BRU/LAI) (HIV-1).
>Addgene plasmid #180648 | pLVX-mCherry-SPASTIN, F124D | addgene full sequence | sequence record 366426 | Addgene NGS Result
TGGAAGGGCTAATTCACTCCCAAAGAAGACAAGATATCCTTGATCTGTGGATCTACCACACACAAGGCTA
CTTCCCTGATTAGCAGAACTACACACCAGGGCCAGGGGTCAGATATCCACTGACCTTTGGATGGTGCTAC
AAGCTAGTACCAGTTGAGCCAGATAAGGTAGAAGAGGCCAATAAAGGAGAGAACACCAGCTTGTTACACC
CTGTGAGCCTGCATGGGATGGATGACCCGGAGAGAGAAGTGTTAGAGTGGAGGTTTGACAGCCGCCTAGC
ATTTCATCACGTGGCCCGAGAGCTGCATCCGGAGTACTTCAAGAACTGCTGATATCGAGCTTGCTACAAG
GGACTTTCCGCTGGGGACTTTCCAGGGAGGCGTGGCCTGGGCGGGACTGGGGAGTGGCGAGCCCTCAGAT
CCTGCATATAAGCAGCTGCTTTTTGCCTGTACTGGGTCTCTCTGGTTAGACCAGATCTGAGCCTGGGAGC
TCTCTGGCTAACTAGGGAACCCACTGCTTAAGCCTCAATAAAGCTTGCCTTGAGTGCTTCAAGTAGTGTG
TGCCCGTCTGTTGTGTGACTCTGGTAACTAGAGATCCCTCAGACCCTTTTAGTCAGTGTGGAAAATCTCT
AGCAGTGGCGCCCGAACAGGGACTTGAAAGCGAAAGGGAAACCAGAGGAGCTCTCTCGACGCAGGACTCG
GCTTGCTGAAGCGCGCACGGCAAGAGGCGAGGGGCGGCGACTGGTGAGTACGCCAAAAATTTTGACTAGC
GGAGGCTAGAAGGAGAGAGATGGGTGCGAGAGCGTCAGTATTAAGCGGGGGAGAATTAGATCGCGATGGG
AAAAAATTCGGTTAAGGCCAGGGGGAAAGAAAAAATATAAATTAAAACATATAGTATGGGCAAGCAGGGA
GCTAGAACGATTCGCAGTTAATCCTGGCCTGTTAGAAACATCAGAAGGCTGTAGACAAATACTGGGACAG
CTACAACCATCCCTTCAGACAGGATCAGAAGAACTTAGATCATTATATAATACAGTAGCAACCCTCTATT
GTGTGCATCAAAGGATAGAGATAAAAGACACCAAGGAAGCTTTAGACAAGATAGAGGAAGAGCAAAACAA
AAGTAAGACCACCGCACAGCAAGCGGCCGGCCGCTGATCTTCAGACCTGGAGGAGGAGATATGAGGGACA
ATTGGAGAAGTGAATTATATAAATATAAAGTAGTAAAAATTGAACCATTAGGAGTAGCACCCACCAAGGC
AAAGAGAAGAGTGGTGCAGAGAGAAAAAAGAGCAGTGGGAATAGGAGCTTTGTTCCTTGGGTTCTTGGGA
GCAGCAGGAAGCACTATGGGCGCAGCGTCAATGACGCTGACGGTACAGGCCAGACAATTATTGTCTGGTA
TAGTGCAGCAGCAGAACAATTTGCTGAGGGCTATTGAGGCGCAACAGCATCTGTTGCAACTCACAGTCTG
GGGCATCAAGCAGCTCCAGGCAAGAATCCTGGCTGTGGAAAGATACCTAAAGGATCAACAGCTCCTGGGG
ATTTGGGGTTGCTCTGGAAAACTCATTTGCACCACTGCTGTGCCTTGGAATGCTAGTTGGAGTAATAAAT
CTCTGGAACAGATTTGGAATCACACGACCTGGATGGAGTGGGACAGAGAAATTAACAATTACACAAGCTT
AATACACTCCTTAATTGAAGAATCGCAAAACCAGCAAGAAAAGAATGAACAAGAATTATTGGAATTAGAT
AAATGGGCAAGTTTGTGGAATTGGTTTAACATAACAAATTGGCTGTGGTATATAAAATTATTCATAATGA
TAGTAGGAGGCTTGGTAGGTTTAAGAATAGTTTTTGCTGTACTTTCTATAGTGAATAGAGTTAGGCAGGG
ATATTCACCATTATCGTTTCAGACCCACCTCCCAACCCCGAGGGGACCCGACAGGCCCGAAGGAATAGAA
GAAGAAGGTGGAGAGAGAGACAGAGACAGATCCATTCGATTAGTGAACGGATCTCGACGGTATCGCCTTT
AAAAGAAAAGGGGGGATTGGGGGGTACAGTGCAGGGGAAAGAATAGTAGACATAATAGCAACAGACATAC
AAACTAAAGAATTACAAAAACAAATTACAAAAATTCAAAATTTTCGGGTTTATTACAGGGACAGCAGAGA
TCCAGTTTATCGATGAGGCCCTTTCGTCTTCACTCGAGTTTACTCCCTATCAGTGATAGAGAACGTATGT
CGAGTTTACTCCCTATCAGTGATAGAGAACGATGTCGAGTTTACTCCCTATCAGTGATAGAGAACGTATG
TCGAGTTTACTCCCTATCAGTGATAGAGAACGTATGTCGAGTTTACTCCCTATCAGTGATAGAGAACGTA
TGTCGAGTTTATCCCTATCAGTGATAGAGAACGTATGTCGAGTTTACTCCCTATCAGTGATAGAGAACGT
ATGTCGAGGTAGGCGTGTACGGTGGGAGGCCTATATAAGCAGAGCTCGTTTAGTGAACCGTCAGATCGCC
TGGAGAAGGATCCGCCACCATGGTGAGCAAGGGCGAGGAGGATAACATGGCCATCATCAAGGAGTTCATG
CGCTTCAAGGTGCACATGGAGGGCTCCGTGAACGGCCACGAGTTCGAGATCGAGGGCGAGGGCGAGGGCC
GCCCCTACGAGGGCACCCAGACCGCCAAGCTGAAGGTGACCAAGGGTGGCCCCCTGCCCTTCGCCTGGGA
CATCCTGTCCCCTCAGTTCATGTACGGCTCCAAGGCCTACGTGAAGCACCCCGCCGACATCCCCGACTAC
TTGAAGCTGTCCTTCCCCGAGGGCTTCAAGTGGGAGCGCGTGATGAACTTCGAGGACGGCGGCGTGGTGA
CCGTGACCCAGGACTCCTCCCTGCAGGACGGCGAGTTCATCTACAAGGTGAAGCTGCGCGGCACCAACTT
CCCCTCCGACGGCCCCGTAATGCAGAAGAAGACCATGGGCTGGGAGGCCTCCTCCGAGCGGATGTACCCC
GAGGACGGCGCCCTGAAGGGCGAGATCAAGCAGAGGCTGAAGCTGAAGGACGGCGGCCACTACGACGCTG
AGGTCAAGACCACCTACAAGGCCAAGAAGCCCGTGCAGCTGCCCGGCGCCTACAACGTCAACATCAAGTT
GGACATCACCTCCCACAACGAGGACTACACCATCGTGGAACAGTACGAACGCGCCGAGGGCCGCCACTCC
ACCGGCGGCATGGACGAGCTGTACAAGGGATCCATGGCAGCCAAGAGGAGCTCCGGGGCCGCGCCAGCAC
CTGCCTCGGCCTCGGCCCCGGCGCCGGTGCCGGGCGGCGAGGCCGAGCGCGTCCGAGTCTTCCACAAACA
GGCCGATGAGTACATCTCCATTGCCCTGCGCATCGATGAGGATGAGAAAGCAGGACAGAAGGAGCAAGCT
GTGGAATGGTATAAGAAAGGTATTGAAGAACTGGAAAAAGGAATAGCTGTTATAGTTACAGGACAAGGTG
AGCAATGCGAGCGAGCACGACGCCTTCAAGCTAAAATGATGACTAATTTGGTTATGGCCAAGGACCGCTT
ACAACTTCTAGAGAAGATGCAACCAGTTTTGCCATTTTCCAAGTCACAAACGGACGTCTATAATGACAGT
ACTAACTTGGCATGCCGCAATGGACATCTCCAGTCAGAAAGTGGAGCTGTTCCAAAAAGAAAAGACCCCT
TAACACACACTAGTAATTCACTGCCTCGTTCAAAAACAGTCATGAAAACTGGATCTGCAGGCCTTTCAGG
CCACCATAGAGCACCTAGTTACAGTGGTTTATCCATGGTTTCTGGAGTGAAACAGGGATCTGGTCCTGCT
CCTACCACTCATAAGGGTACTCCGAAAACAAATAGGACAAATAAACCTTCTACCCCTACAACTGCTACTC
GTAAGAAAAAAGACTTGAAGAATTTTAGGAATGTGGACAGCAACCTTGCTAACCTTATAATGAATGAAAT
TGTGGACAATGGAACAGCTGTTAAATTTGATGATATAGCTGGTCAAGACTTGGCAAAACAAGCATTGCAA
GAAATTGTTATTCTTCCTTCTCTGAGGCCTGAGTTGTTCACAGGGCTTAGAGCTCCTGCCAGAGGGCTGT
TACTCTTTGGTCCACCTGGGAATGGGAAGACAATGCTGGCTAAAGCAGTAGCTGCAGAATCGAATGCAAC
CTTCTTTAATATAAGTGCTGCAAGTTTAACTTCAAAATACGTGGGAGAAGGAGAGAAATTGGTGAGGGCT
CTTTTTGCTGTGGCTCGAGAACTTCAACCTTCTATAATTTTTATAGATGAAGTTGATAGCCTTTTGTGTG
AAAGAAGAGAAGGGGAGCACGATGCTAGTAGACGCCTAAAAACTGAATTTCTAATAGAATTTGATGGTGT
ACAGTCTGCTGGAGATGACAGAGTACTTGTAATGGGTGCAACTAATAGGCCACAAGAGCTTGATGAGGCT
GTTCTCAGGCGTTTCATCAAACGGGTATATGTGTCTTTACCAAATGAGGAGACAAGACTACTTTTGCTTA
AAAATCTGTTATGTAAACAAGGAAGTCCATTGACCCAAAAAGAACTAGCACAACTTGCTAGAATGACTGA
TGGATACTCAGGAAGTGACCTAACAGCTTTGGCAAAAGATGCAGCACTGGGTCCTATCCGAGAACTAAAA
CCAGAACAGGTGAAGAATATGTCTGCCAGTGAGATGAGAAATATTCGATTATCTGACTTCACTGAATCCT
TGAAAAAAATAAAACGCAGCGTCAGCCCTCAAACTTTAGAAGCGTACATACGTTGGAACAAGGACTTTGG
AGATACCACTGTTTAAGAATTCTACCGGGTAGGGGAGGCGCTTTTCCCAAGGCAGTCTGGAGCATGCGCT
TTAGCAGCCCCGCTGGGCACTTGGCGCTACACAAGTGGCCTCTGGCCTCGCACACATTCCACATCCACCG
GTAGGCGCCAACCGGCTCCGTTCTTTGGTGGCCCCTTCGCGCCACCTTCTACTCCTCCCCTAGTCAGGAA
GTTCCCCCCCGCCCCGCAGCTCGCGTCGTGCAGGACGTGACAAATGGAAGTAGCACGTCTCACTAGTCTC
GTGCAGATGGACAGCACCGCTGAGCAATGGAAGCGGGTAGGCCTTTGGGGCAGCGGCCAATAGCAGCTTT
GCTCCTTCGCTTTCTGGGCTCAGGGGCGGGCTCAGGGGCGGGGCGGGCGCCCGAAGGTCCTCCGGAGGCC
CGGCATTCTGCACGCTTCAAAAGCGCACGTCTGCCGCGCTGTTCTCCTCTTCCTCATCTCCGGGCCTTTC
GACCTGCAGCCCAAGCTTACCATGACCGAGTACAAGCCCACGGTGCGCCTCGCCACCCGCGACGACGTCC
CCAGGGCCGTACGCACCCTCGCCGCCGCGTTCGCCGACTACCCCGCCACGCGCCACACCGTCGATCCGGA
CCGCCACATCGAGCGGGTCACCGAGCTGCAAGAACTCTTCCTCACGCGCGTCGGGCTCGACATCGGCAAG
GTGTGGGTCGCGGACGACGGCGCCGCGGTGGCGGTCTGGACCACGCCGGAGAGCGTCGAAGCGGGGGCGG
TGTTCGCCGAGATCGGCCCGCGCATGGCCGAGTTGAGCGGTTCCCGGCTGGCCGCGCAGCAACAGATGGA
AGGCCTCCTGGCGCCGCACCGGCCCAAGGAGCCCGCGTGGTTCCTGGCCACCGTCGGCGTCTCGCCCGAC
CACCAGGGCAAGGGTCTGGGCAGCGCCGTCGTGCTCCCCGGAGTGGAGGCGGCCGAGCGCGCCGGGGTGC
CCGCCTTCCTGGAGACCTCCGCGCCCCGCAACCTCCCCTTCTACGAGCGGCTCGGCTTCACCGTCACCGC
CGACGTCGAGGTGCCCGAAGGACCGCGCACCTGGTGCATGACCCGCAAGCCCGGTGCCTGACGGGCGCGT
CTGGAACAATCAACCTCTGGATTACAAAATTTGTGAAAGATTGACTGGTATTCTTAACTATGTTGCTCCT
TTTACGCTATGTGGATACGCTGCTTTAATGCCTTTGTATCATGCTATTGCTTCCCGTATGGCTTTCATTT
TCTCCTCCTTGTATAAATCCTGGTTGCTGTCTCTTTATGAGGAGTTGTGGCCCGTTGTCAGGCAACGTGG
CGTGGTGTGCACTGTGTTTGCTGACGCAACCCCCACTGGTTGGGGCATTGCCACCACCTGTCAGCTCCTT
TCCGGGACTTTCGCTTTCCCCCTCCCTATTGCCACGGCGGAACTCATCGCCGCCTGCCTTGCCCGCTGCT
GGACAGGGGCTCGGCTGTTGGGCACTGACAATTCCGTGGTGTTGTCGGGGAAGCTGACGTCCTTTCCATG
GCTGCTCGCCTGTGTTGCCACCTGGATTCTGCGCGGGACGTCCTTCTGCTACGTCCCTTCGGCCCTCAAT
CCAGCGGACCTTCCTTCCCGCGGCCTGCTGCCGGCTCTGCGGCCTCTTCCGCGTCTTCGCCTTCGCCCTC
AGACGAGTCGGATCTCCCTTTGGGCCGCCTCCCCGCCTGGAATTAATTCTGCAGTCGAGACCTAGAAAAA
CATGGAGCAATCACAAGTAGCAATACAGCAGCTACCAATGCTGATTGTGCCTGGCTAGAAGCACAAGAGG
AGGAGGAGGTGGGTTTTCCAGTCACACCTCAGGTACCTTTAAGACCAATGACTTACAAGGCAGCTGTAGA
TCTTAGCCACTTTTTAAAAGAAAAGAGGGGACTGGAAGGGCTAATTCACTCCCAACGAAGACAAGATATC
CTTGATCTGTGGATCTACCACACACAAGGCTACTTCCCTGATTAGCAGAACTACACACCAGGGCCAGGGG
TCAGATATCCACTGACCTTTGGATGGTGCTACAAGCTAGTACCAGTTGAGCCAGATAAGGTAGAAGAGGC
CAATAAAGGAGAGAACACCAGCTTGTTACACCCTGTGAGCCTGCATGGGATGGATGACCCGGAGAGAGAA
GTGTTAGAGTGGAGGTTTGACAGCCGCCTAGCATTTCATCACGTGGCCCGAGAGCTGCATCCGGAGTACT
TCAAGAACTGCTGATATCGAGCTTGCTACAAGGGACTTTCCGCTGGGGACTTTCCAGGGAGGCGTGGCCT
GGGCGGGACTGGGGAGTGGCGAGCCCTCAGATCCTGCATATAAGCAGCTGCTTTTTGCCTGTACTGGGTC
TCTCTGGTTAGACCAGATCTGAGCCTGGGAGCTCTCTGGCTAACTAGGGAACCCACTGCTTAAGCCTCAA
TAAAGCTTGCCTTGAGTGCTTCAAGTAGTGTGTGCCCGTCTGTTGTGTGACTCTGGTAACTAGAGATCCC
TCAGACCCTTTTAGTCAGTGTGGAAAATCTCTAGCAGTAGTAGTTCATGTCATCTTATTATTCAGTATTT
ATAACTTGCAAAGAAATGAATATCAGAGAGTGAGAGGCCTTGACATTGCTAGCGTTTACCGTCGACCTCT
AGCTAGAGCTTGGCGTAATCATGGTCATAGCTGTTTCCTGTGTGAAATTGTTATCCGCTCACAATTCCAC
ACAACATACGAGCCGGAAGCATAAAGTGTAAAGCCTGGGGTGCCTAATGAGTGAGCTAACTCACATTAAT
TGCGTTGCGCTCACTGCCCGCTTTCCAGTCGGGAAACCTGTCGTGCCAGCTGCATTAATGAATCGGCCAA
CGCGCGGGGAGAGGCGGTTTGCGTATTGGGCGCTCTTCCGCTTCCTCGCTCACTGACTCGCTGCGCTCGG
TCGTTCGGCTGCGGCGAGCGGTATCAGCTCACTCAAAGGCGGTAATACGGTTATCCACAGAATCAGGGGA
TAACGCAGGAAAGAACATGTGAGCAAAAGGCCAGCAAAAGGCCAGGAACCGTAAAAAGGCCGCGTTGCTG
GCGTTTTTCCATAGGCTCCGCCCCCCTGACGAGCATCACAAAAATCGACGCTCAAGTCAGAGGTGGCGAA
ACCCGACAGGACTATAAAGATACCAGGCGTTTCCCCCTGGAAGCTCCCTCGTGCGCTCTCCTGTTCCGAC
CCTGCCGCTTACCGGATACCTGTCCGCCTTTCTCCCTTCGGGAAGCGTGGCGCTTTCTCATAGCTCACGC
TGTAGGTATCTCAGTTCGGTGTAGGTCGTTCGCTCCAAGCTGGGCTGTGTGCACGAACCCCCCGTTCAGC
CCGACCGCTGCGCCTTATCCGGTAACTATCGTCTTGAGTCCAACCCGGTAAGACACGACTTATCGCCACT
GGCAGCAGCCACTGGTAACAGGATTAGCAGAGCGAGGTATGTAGGCGGTGCTACAGAGTTCTTGAAGTGG
TGGCCTAACTACGGCTACACTAGAAGAACAGTATTTGGTATCTGCGCTCTGCTGAAGCCAGTTACCTTCG
GAAAAAGAGTTGGTAGCTCTTGATCCGGCAAACAAACCACCGCTGGTAGCGGTGGTTTTTTTGTTTGCAA
GCAGCAGATTACGCGCAGAAAAAAAGGATCTCAAGAAGATCCTTTGATCTTTTCTACGGGGTCTGACGCT
CAGTGGAACGAAAACTCACGTTAAGGGATTTTGGTCATGAGATTATCAAAAAGGATCTTCACCTAGATCC
TTTTAAATTAAAAATGAAGTTTTAAATCAATCTAAAGTATATATGAGTAAACTTGGTCTGACAGTTACCA
ATGCTTAATCAGTGAGGCACCTATCTCAGCGATCTGTCTATTTCGTTCATCCATAGTTGCCTGACTCCCC
GTCGTGTAGATAACTACGATACGGGAGGGCTTACCATCTGGCCCCAGTGCTGCAATGATACCGCGAGACC
CACGCTCACCGGCTCCAGATTTATCAGCAATAAACCAGCCAGCCGGAAGGGCCGAGCGCAGAAGTGGTCC
TGCAACTTTATCCGCCTCCATCCAGTCTATTAATTGTTGCCGGGAAGCTAGAGTAAGTAGTTCGCCAGTT
AATAGTTTGCGCAACGTTGTTGCCATTGCTACAGGCATCGTGGTGTCACGCTCGTCGTTTGGTATGGCTT
CATTCAGCTCCGGTTCCCAACGATCAAGGCGAGTTACATGATCCCCCATGTTGTGCAAAAAAGCGGTTAG
CTCCTTCGGTCCTCCGATCGTTGTCAGAAGTAAGTTGGCCGCAGTGTTATCACTCATGGTTATGGCAGCA
CTGCATAATTCTCTTACTGTCATGCCATCCGTAAGATGCTTTTCTGTGACTGGTGAGTACTCAACCAAGT
CATTCTGAGAATAGTGTATGCGGCGACCGAGTTGCTCTTGCCCGGCGTCAATACGGGATAATACCGCGCC
ACATAGCAGAACTTTAAAAGTGCTCATCATTGGAAAACGTTCTTCGGGGCGAAAACTCTCAAGGATCTTA
CCGCTGTTGAGATCCAGTTCGATGTAACCCACTCGTGCACCCAACTGATCTTCAGCATCTTTTACTTTCA
CCAGCGTTTCTGGGTGAGCAAAAACAGGAAGGCAAAATGCCGCAAAAAAGGGAATAAGGGCGACACGGAA
ATGTTGAATACTCATACTCTTCCTTTTTCAATATTATTGAAGCATTTATCAGGGTTATTGTCTCATGAGC
GGATACATATTTGAATGTATTTAGAAAAATAAACAAATAGGGGTTCCGCGCACATTTCCCCGAAAAGTGC
CACCTGACGTCGACGGATCGGGAGATCAACTTGTTTATTGCAGCTTATAATGGTTACAAATAAAGCAATA
GCATCACAAATTTCACAAATAAAGCATTTTTTTCACTGCATTCTAGTTGTGGTTTGTCCAAACTCATCAA
TGTATCTTATCATGTCTGGATCAACTGGATAACTCAAGCTAACCAAAATCATCCCAAACTTCCCACCCCA
TACCCTATTACCACTGCCAATTACCTGTGGTTTCATTTACTCTAAACCTGTGATTCCTCTGAATTATTTT
CATTTTAAAGAAATTGTATTTGTTAAATATGTACTACAAACTTAGTAGT
